Addgene plasmid #210577: pUB_OptλHAramp-FLuc100
Purpose: Expresses Optimal lambda HA-Optimal Firefly luciferase
Depositing lab: Olivia Rissland. Depositing organization: University of Colorado Denver and Anschutz Medical Campus. Publication: Synonymous codon usage regulates translation initiation. Barrington CL, Galindo G, Koch AL, Horton ER, Morrison EJ, Tisa S, Stasevich TJ, Rissland OS. Cell Rep. 2023 Dec 26;42(12):113413. doi: 10.1016/j.celrep.2023.113413. Epub 2023 Dec 12. PubMed 38096059.
Backbone
  Vector backbone: pUB
  Total vector size (bp): 9812
  Vector type: Mammalian Expression
Growth in bacteria
  Bacterial resistance: Ampicillin, 100 μg/mL
  Growth temperature: 37°C
  Growth strain: NEB Stable
  Copy number: High Copy
Gene/Insert
  Gene/Insert name: Optimal lambda HA-Optimal Firefly luciferase (alt names: FLuc; Firefly)
  Insert size (bp): 1840
  Promoter: UBC human
  Tag / fusion protein: lambda HA (N terminal on insert)
  Cloning method: Gibson Cloning
  Sequencing primers: 5′ UBC_F; 3′ CGCAAGTTAGGTTTTGTCAAAGAAAG
Resource information
  A portion of this plasmid was derived from a plasmid made by: Optimal Lambda HA tag synthesized from Genscript
Terms and licenses: Academic/Nonprofit Terms; Industry Terms: Not Available to Industry
How to cite: pUB_OptλHAramp-FLuc100 was a gift from Olivia Rissland (Addgene plasmid # 210577 ; http://n2t.net/addgene:210577 ; RRID:Addgene_210577)
