[The description below was written by a language model from this plasmid's Addgene catalogue record and pLannotate feature annotations shown in this document.]
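Description:
pUB_OptλHAramp-FLuc100 is a mammalian expression plasmid of about 9.8 kb built on the pUB backbone. Although it is catalogued simply as an expression vector, its annotation shows an HIV-1-derived lentiviral transfer architecture. A truncated 5' LTR, the Ψ packaging signal with a gag fragment, the Rev response element and the cPPT/CTS lie upstream of the expression cassette. A WPRE and a self-inactivating ΔU3 3' LTR lie downstream. The cassette could therefore in principle be packaged into lentiviral particles as well as transfected directly, though the record does not state which delivery route was used. In bacteria the plasmid is maintained by a high-copy ColE1/pUC-type origin and selected with ampicillin through the β-lactamase gene. It is grown in a recombination-reduced strain, which is a common choice for LTR-containing plasmids.

The payload is a roughly 1.8 kb open reading frame driven by the human ubiquitin C promoter. It encodes firefly (Photinus pyralis) luciferase fused at its N-terminus to a lambda HA tag. The tag includes the λ N peptide, the RNA-binding domain of the phage antiterminator N protein, of which the annotation detects only a short fragment, probably because the sequence was recoded. Both the synthesized tag and the luciferase coding sequence are described as "optimal", meaning they are written with favoured synonymous codons. The "ramp" and "100" in the name probably denote the N-terminal tag region and a fully codon-optimized luciferase, but the record does not define them. About 1.7 kb between the luciferase stop and the WPRE carries no annotated features. The associated study concerns how synonymous codon usage affects translation initiation, so this construct most likely serves as the codon-optimal reporter in a series of luciferase variants that differ in codon content.
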