Features (pLannotate 1.2.2; 23 found; start..end, strand, type, name):
    377..634     +  LTR            5' LTR (truncated): truncated 5' long terminal repeat (LTR) from HIV-1
    681..806     +  misc_feature   HIV-1 Ψ: packaging signal of human immunodeficiency virus type 1
    790..1128    +  CDS            HIV-1 gag (fragment): gag protein from human immunodeficiency virus 1; gag
   1303..1536    +  misc_feature   RRE: The Rev response element (RRE) of HIV-1 allows for Rev-dependent mRNA export from the nucleus to the cytoplasm.
   1913..2013    +  CDS            Rev (fragment): human immunodeficiency virus 1 (HIV-1) Rev protein; rev; enhances nuclear export of unspliced and incompletely spliced viral mRNAs
   2058..2175    +  misc_feature   cPPT/CTS: central polypurine tract and central termination sequence of HIV-1
   2218..2616    +  promoter       UbC promoter: human ubiquitin C promoter
   2664..2686    +  CDS            λ N peptide (fragment): N-terminal RNA-binding domain from the λ bacteriophage antiterminator protein N (Baron-Benhamou et al., 2004)
   2808..4445    +  CDS            LUCI_PHOPY: Experimental evidence at protein level: Swiss-Prot protein existence level 1. Produces green light with a wavelength of 562 nm. From Photinus pyralis (Common eastern firefly) (Lampyris pyralis).
   6196..6784    +  misc_feature   WPRE: woodchuck hepatitis virus posttranscriptional regulatory element
   6792..6857    +  CDS            nef (fragment): NEF_HV1Z2 - Experimental evidence at protein level: Swiss-Prot protein existence level 1. Extracellular Nef protein targets CD4(+) T-lymphocytes for apoptosis by interacting with CXCR4 surface receptors. From Human immunodeficiency virus type 1 group M subtype D (isolate Z2/CDC-Z34) (HIV-1).
   6859..7092    +  LTR            3' LTR (ΔU3): self-inactivating 3' long terminal repeat (LTR) from HIV-1
   7297..7401    +  promoter       AmpR promoter: bla
   7402..8262    +  CDS            AmpR: β-lactamase; bla; confers resistance to ampicillin, carbenicillin, and related antibiotics
   8433..9021    +  rep_origin     ori: high-copy-number ColE1/pMB1/pBR322/pUC origin of replication
   9204..9258    +  CDS            lacI (fragment): lac repressor; lacI; The lac repressor binds to the lac operator to inhibit transcription in E. coli. This inhibition can be relieved by adding lactose or isopropyl-β-D-thiogalactopyranoside (IPTG).
   9264..9357    +  rep_origin     SV40 ori (fragment): SV40 origin of replication
   9382..9419    +  CDS            lacI (fragment): lac repressor; lacI; The lac repressor binds to the lac operator to inhibit transcription in E. coli. This inhibition can be relieved by adding lactose or isopropyl-β-D-thiogalactopyranoside (IPTG).
   9432..9453    +  protein_bind   CAP binding site: CAP binding activates transcription in the presence of cAMP. E. coli catabolite activator protein
   9468..9498    +  promoter       lac promoter: promoter for the E. coli lac operon
   9506..9522    +  protein_bind   lac operator: The lac repressor binds to the lac operator to inhibit transcription in E. coli. This inhibition can be relieved by adding lactose or isopropyl-β-D-thiogalactopyranoside (IPTG). lac repressor encoded by lacI
   9556..9639    +  polyA_signal   SV40 poly(A) signal (fragment): SV40 polyadenylation signal
   9806..329     +  CDS            nef (fragment) (across the origin): NEF_HV1BR - Experimental evidence at protein level: Swiss-Prot protein existence level 1. Extracellular Nef protein targets CD4(+) T-lymphocytes for apoptosis by interacting with CXCR4 surface receptors (PubMed:14990729). From Human immunodeficiency virus type 1 group M subtype B (isolate BRU/LAI) (HIV-1).
>Addgene plasmid #210577 | pUB_OptλHAramp-FLuc100 | addgene full sequence | sequence record 416806 | Addgene NGS Result
TGGAAGGGCTAATTCACTCCCAAAGAAGACAAGATATCCTTGATCTGTGGATCTACCACACACAAGGCTA
CTTCCCTGATTAGCAGAACTACACACCAGGGCCAGGGGTCAGATATCCACTGACCTTTGGATGGTGCTAC
AAGCTAGTACCAGTTGAGCCAGATAAGGTAGAAGAGGCCAATAAAGGAGAGAACACCAGCTTGTTACACC
CTGTGAGCCTGCATGGGATGGATGACCCGGAGAGAGAAGTGTTAGAGTGGAGGTTTGACAGCCGCCTAGC
ATTTCATCACGTGGCCCGAGAGCTGCATCCGGAGTACTTCAAGAACTGCTGATATCGAGCTTGCTACAAG
GGACTTTCCGCTGGGGACTTTCCAGGGAGGCGTGGCCTGGGCGGGACTGGGGAGTGGCGAGCCCTCAGAT
CCTGCATATAAGCAGCTGCTTTTTGCCTGTACTGGGTCTCTCTGGTTAGACCAGATCTGAGCCTGGGAGC
TCTCTGGCTAACTAGGGAACCCACTGCTTAAGCCTCAATAAAGCTTGCCTTGAGTGCTTCAAGTAGTGTG
TGCCCGTCTGTTGTGTGACTCTGGTAACTAGAGATCCCTCAGACCCTTTTAGTCAGTGTGGAAAATCTCT
AGCAGTGGCGCCCGAACAGGGACTTGAAAGCGAAAGGGAAACCAGAGGAGCTCTCTCGACGCAGGACTCG
GCTTGCTGAAGCGCGCACGGCAAGAGGCGAGGGGCGGCGACTGGTGAGTACGCCAAAAATTTTGACTAGC
GGAGGCTAGAAGGAGAGAGATGGGTGCGAGAGCGTCAGTATTAAGCGGGGGAGAATTAGATCGCGATGGG
AAAAAATTCGGTTAAGGCCAGGGGGAAAGAAAAAATATAAATTAAAACATATAGTATGGGCAAGCAGGGA
GCTAGAACGATTCGCAGTTAATCCTGGCCTGTTAGAAACATCAGAAGGCTGTAGACAAATACTGGGACAG
CTACAACCATCCCTTCAGACAGGATCAGAAGAACTTAGATCATTATATAATACAGTAGCAACCCTCTATT
GTGTGCATCAAAGGATAGAGATAAAAGACACCAAGGAAGCTTTAGACAAGATAGAGGAAGAGCAAAACAA
AAGTAAGACCACCGCACAGCAAGCGGCCGGCCGCTGATCTTCAGACCTGGAGGAGGAGATATGAGGGACA
ATTGGAGAAGTGAATTATATAAATATAAAGTAGTAAAAATTGAACCATTAGGAGTAGCACCCACCAAGGC
AAAGAGAAGAGTGGTGCAGAGAGAAAAAAGAGCAGTGGGAATAGGAGCTTTGTTCCTTGGGTTCTTGGGA
GCAGCAGGAAGCACTATGGGCGCAGCGTCAATGACGCTGACGGTACAGGCCAGACAATTATTGTCTGGTA
TAGTGCAGCAGCAGAACAATTTGCTGAGGGCTATTGAGGCGCAACAGCATCTGTTGCAACTCACAGTCTG
GGGCATCAAGCAGCTCCAGGCAAGAATCCTGGCTGTGGAAAGATACCTAAAGGATCAACAGCTCCTGGGG
ATTTGGGGTTGCTCTGGAAAACTCATTTGCACCACTGCTGTGCCTTGGAATGCTAGTTGGAGTAATAAAT
CTCTGGAACAGATTTGGAATCACACGACCTGGATGGAGTGGGACAGAGAAATTAACAATTACACAAGCTT
AATACACTCCTTAATTGAAGAATCGCAAAACCAGCAAGAAAAGAATGAACAAGAATTATTGGAATTAGAT
AAATGGGCAAGTTTGTGGAATTGGTTTAACATAACAAATTGGCTGTGGTATATAAAATTATTCATAATGA
TAGTAGGAGGCTTGGTAGGTTTAAGAATAGTTTTTGCTGTACTTTCTATAGTGAATAGAGTTAGGCAGGG
ATATTCACCATTATCGTTTCAGACCCACCTCCCAACCCCGAGGGGACCCGACAGGCCCGAAGGAATAGAA
GAAGAAGGTGGAGAGAGAGACAGAGACAGATCCATTCGATTAGTGAACGGATCTCGACGGTATCGCCGAA
TTCACAAATGGCAGTATTCATCCACAATTTTAAAAGAAAAGGGGGGATTGGGGGGTACAGTGCAGGGGAA
AGAATAGTAGACATAATAGCAACAGACATACAAACTAAAGAATTACAAAAACAAATTACAAAAATTCAAA
ATTTTCGGGTTTATTACAGGGACAGCAGAGATCCAGTTTGGACTAGTGGCCTCCGCGCCGGGTTTTGGCG
CCTCCCGCGGGCGCCCCCCTCCTCACGGCGAGCGCTGCCACGTCAGACGAAGGGCGCAGCGAGCGTCCTG
ATCCTTCCGCCCGGACGCTCAGGACAGCGGCCCGCTGCTCATAAGACTCGGCCTTAGAACCCCAGTATCA
GCAGAAGGACATTTTAGGACGGGACTTGGGTGACTCTAGGGCACTGGTTTTCTTTCCAGAGAGCGGAACA
GGCGAGGAAAAGTAGTCCCTTCTCGGCGATTCTGCGGAGGGATCTCCGTGGGGCGGTGAACGCCGATGAT
TATATAAGGACGCGCCGGGTGTGGCACAGCTAGTTCCGTCGCAGCCGGGATTTGGGTCGCGGTTCTTGTT
TGTGGATCGCTGTGATCGTCACTTGGCGGCCGCCACCATGGACGCTCAGACTCGGCGACGGGAGCGGCGG
GCTGAGAAACAGGCTCAGTGGAAAGCTGCTAACGGCGGCTCACCACCACACATGGCTTACCCATACGACG
TGCCAGACTACGCTCCACCATCACTGAACTCAGCTGACATTCAGCACTCAGGAGGCGGTGGATCAGGTGG
ACTGCAGGAGGACGCCAAAAACATTAAAAAAGGCCCGGCTCCATTCTACCCGCTGGAGGACGGTACTGCT
GGCGAGCAGCTGCACAAAGCTATGAAACGATACGCACTAGTTCCGGGTACTATTGCTTTCACTGACGCTC
ACATCGAGGTGGACATCACTTACGCTGAGTACTTCGAGATGAGCGTTCGGTTGGCCGAGGCTATGAAACG
ATACGGCCTGAACACTAACCACCGAATCGTGGTGTGCTCAGAGAACTCATTACAGTTCTTCATGCCGGTG
TTGGGCGCCTTATTCATCGGCGTTGCTGTTGCCCCAGCCAACGACATTTACAACGAGCGAGAGTTGTTAA
ACTCAATGGGCATTTCACAGCCAACTGTGGTGTTCGTTTCAAAAAAAGGCTTGCAGAAAATTTTGAACGT
GCAGAAAAAATTACCAATCATCCAGAAAATTATTATCATGGACAGCAAAACTGACTACCAGGGTTTCCAG
AGCATGTACACTTTCGTTACTTCACACTTGCCACCGGGTTTCAACGAGTACGACTTCGTGCCAGAGAGCT
TCGACCGAGACAAAACTATTGCCCTGATCATGAACTCATCAGGCTCAACTGGTCTGCCGAAAGGTGTTGC
TCTGCCGCACCGGACTGCCTGCGTGCGATTCTCACACGCCCGGGACCCAATTTTCGGCAACCAGATCATT
CCGGACACTGCCATTTTAAGCGTTGTTCCATTCCACCACGGTTTCGGCATGTTCACTACTCTGGGTTACT
TCATATGCGGTTTCCGAGTTGTGTTAATGTACCGGTTCGAGGAGGAGCTGTTCCTGCGAAGCTTGCAGGA
CTACAAAATTCAGTCAGCTCTGCTGGTGCCAACTCTGTTCAGCTTCTTCGCCAAAAGCACTCTGATTGAC
AAATACGACTTATCAAACTTACACGAGATTGCTTCAGGTGGCGCTCCGTTATCAAAAGAGGTTGGCGAGG
CCGTTGCCAAACGATTCCACCTGCCAGGTATCCGACAGGGTTACGGTTTGACTGAGACTACTTCAGCTAT
TCTGATTACTCCGGAGGGTGACGACAAACCGGGCGCTGTGGGTAAAGTTGTTCCATTCTTCGAGGCTAAA
GTTGTGGACCTGGACACTGGTAAAACTCTGGGCGTTAACCAGCGAGGCGAGCTGTGCGTGCGAGGTCCGA
TGATTATGAGCGGTTACGTGAACAACCCGGAGGCTACTAACGCCTTGATTGACAAAGACGGTTGGTTACA
CAGCGGTGACATCGCTTACTGGGACGAGGACGAGCACTTCTTCATCGTTGACCGGCTGAAATCACTGATT
AAATACAAAGGCTACCAGGTGGCTCCGGCTGAGTTGGAGTCAATCTTGTTACAGCACCCAAACATCTTCG
ACGCTGGTGTGGCTGGTCTGCCGGACGACGACGCCGGTGAGTTACCAGCCGCCGTTGTTGTTTTGGAGCA
CGGTAAAACTATGACTGAGAAAGAGATCGTGGACTACGTTGCCAGCCAGGTTACTACTGCTAAAAAATTG
CGGGGTGGCGTTGTGTTCGTCGACGAGGTTCCGAAAGGTTTAACTGGCAAATTGGACGCTCGAAAAATCC
GAGAGATCCTGATCAAAGCCAAAAAAGGCGGCAAAATCGCCGTGTAAGCTAGCTAGGCGGACTGTTACTG
AGCTGCGTTTTACACCCTTTCTTTGACAAAACCTAACTTGCGCAGAAAAAAAAAAAATAAGAGACAACAT
TGGCATGGCTTTGTTTTTTTAAATTTTTTTTAAAGTTTTTTTTTTTTTTTTTTTTTTTTAAGTTTTTTTG
TTTTGTTTTGGCGCTTTTGACTCAGGATTTAAAAACTGGAACGGTGAAGGCGACAGCAGTTGGTTGGAGC
AAACATCCCCCAAAGTTCTACAAATGTGGCTGAGGACTTTGTACATTGTTTTGTTTTTTTTTTTTTTGGT
TTTGTCTTTTTTTAATAGTCATTCCAAGTATCCATGAAATAAGTGGTTACAGGAAGTCCCTCACCCTCCC
AAAAGCCACCCCCACTCCTAAGAGGAGGATGGTCGCGTCCATGCCCTGAGTCCACCCCGGGGAAGGTGAC
AACCGGTAACCTACAAACGGGTGGAGGATCACCCCACCCGACACTTCACAATCAAGGGGTACAATACACA
AGGGTGGAGGAACACCCCACCCTCCAGACACATTACACAGAAATCCAATCAAACAGAAGCACCATCAGGG
CTTCTGCTACCAAATTTATCTCAAAAAACTACAACAAGGAATCACCATCAGGGATTCCCTGTGCAATATA
CGTCAAACGAGGGCCACGACGGGAGGACGATCACGCCTCCCGAATATCGGCATGTCTGGCTTTCGAATTC
AGTGCGTGGAGCATCAGCCCACGCAGCCAATCAGAGTCGAATACAAGTCGACTTTCGCGAAGAGCATCAG
CCTTCGCGCCATTCTTACACAAACCACACTCTCCCCTACAGGAACAGCATCAGCGTTCCTGCCCAGTACC
CAACTCAAGAAAATTTATGTCCCCATGCAGCATCAGCGCATGGGCCCCAAGAATACATCCCCAACAAAAT
CACATCCGAGCACCAACAGGGCTCGGAGTGTTGTTTCTTGTCCAACTGGACAAACCCTCCATGGACCATC
AGGCCATGGACTCTCACCAACAAGACAAAAACTACTCTTCTCGAAGCAGCATCAGCGCTTCGAAACACTC
GAGCATACATTGTGCCTATTTCTTGGGTGGACGATCACGCCACCCATGCTCTCACGAATTTCAAAACACG
GACAAGGACGAGCACCACCAGGGCTCGTCGTTCCACGTCCAATACGATTACTTACCTTTCGGGATCACGA
TCACGGATCCCGCAGCTACATCACTTCCACTCAGGACATTCAAGCATGCACGATCACGGCATGCTCCACA
AGTCTCAACCACAGAAACTACCAAATGGGTTCAGCACCAGCGAACCCACTCCTACCTCAAACCTCTTCCC
ACAAAACTGGCAAGCAGGATCACCGCTTGCCCATTCCAACATACCAAATCAAAAACAATTACTGGTACAG
CATCAGCGTACCAGCCCACATCTCTCACTACTATCAAAAACCAAACCGTTCAGCAACAGCGAACGGTACA
CACGGAAAAATCAACTGGTTTACAAATACGAAAGACGATCACGCTTTCGTCCAGCGCAAACTATTACGAA
AAACATCCGACGGGAAGAGCAACAGCCTTCCCGCGGCGGAAAACCTCACAAAAACACGACAAACGGATGC
ACGAACACGGCATCCGCCGACAACCCACAAACTTACAACCAGGCAAACGGTGCAGGATCACCGCACCGTA
CATCAAACACCTCAGATCTCATATCGATAGATCCTAATCAACCTCTGGATTACAAAATTTGTGAAAGATT
GACTGGTATTCTTAACTATGTTGCTCCTTTTACGCTATGTGGATACGCTGCTTTAATGCCTTTGTATCAT
GCTATTGCTTCCCGTATGGCTTTCATTTTCTCCTCCTTGTATAAATCCTGGTTGCTGTCTCTTTATGAGG
AGTTGTGGCCCGTTGTCAGGCAACGTGGCGTGGTGTGCACTGTGTTTGCTGACGCAACCCCCACTGGTTG
GGGCATTGCCACCACCTGTCAGCTCCTTTCCGGGACTTTCGCTTTCCCCCTCCCTATTGCCACGGCGGAA
CTCATCGCCGCCTGCCTTGCCCGCTGCTGGACAGGGGCTCGGCTGTTGGGCACTGACAATTCCGTGGTGT
TGTCGGGGAAATCATCGTCCTTTCCTTGGCTGCTCGCCTGTGTTGCCACCTGGATTCTGCGCGGGACGTC
CTTCTGCTACGTCCCTTCGGCCCTCAATCCAGCGGACCTTCCTTCCCGCGGCCTGCTGCCGGCTCTGCGG
CCTCTTCCGCGTCTTCGCCTTCGCCCTCAGACGAGTCGGATCTCCCTTTGGGCCGCCTCCCCGCCTGAGA
TCCTTTAAGACCAATGACTTACAAGGCAGCTGTAGATCTTAGCCACTTTTTAAAAGAAAAGGGGGGACTG
GAAGGGCTAATTCACTCCCAACGAAGACAAGATCTGCTTTTTGCTTGTACTGGGTCTCTCTGGTTAGACC
AGATCTGAGCCTGGGAGCTCTCTGGCTAACTAGGGAACCCACTGCTTAAGCCTCAATAAAGCTTGCCTTG
AGTGCTTCAAGTAGTGTGTGCCCGTCTGTTGTGTGACTCTGGTAACTAGAGATCCCTCAGACCCTTTTAG
TCAGTGTGGAAAATCTCTAGCAGTAGTAGTTCATGTCATCTTATTATTCAGTATTTATAACTTGCAAAGA
AATGAATATCAGAGAGTGAGAGGCCCGGGTTAATTAAGGAAAGGGCTAGATCATTCTTGAAGACGAAAGG
GCCTCGTGATACGCCTATTTTTATAGGTTAATGTCATGATAATAATGGTTTCTTAGACGTCAGGTGGCAC
TTTTCGGGGAAATGTGCGCGGAACCCCTATTTGTTTATTTTTCTAAATACATTCAAATATGTATCCGCTC
ATGAGACAATAACCCTGATAAATGCTTCAATAATATTGAAAAAGGAAGAGTATGAGTATTCAACATTTCC
GTGTCGCCCTTATTCCCTTTTTTGCGGCATTTTGCCTTCCTGTTTTTGCTCACCCAGAAACGCTGGTGAA
AGTAAAAGATGCTGAAGATCAGTTGGGTGCACGAGTGGGTTACATCGAACTGGATCTCAACAGCGGTAAG
ATCCTTGAGAGTTTTCGCCCCGAAGAACGTTTTCCAATGATGAGCACTTTTAAAGTTCTGCTATGTGGCG
CGGTATTATCCCGTGTTGACGCCGGGCAAGAGCAACTCGGTCGCCGCATACACTATTCTCAGAATGACTT
GGTTGAGTACTCACCAGTCACAGAAAAGCATCTTACGGATGGCATGACAGTAAGAGAATTATGCAGTGCT
GCCATAACCATGAGTGATAACACTGCGGCCAACTTACTTCTGACAACGATCGGAGGACCGAAGGAGCTAA
CCGCTTTTTTGCACAACATGGGGGATCATGTAACTCGCCTTGATCGTTGGGAACCGGAGCTGAATGAAGC
CATACCAAACGACGAGCGTGACACCACGATGCCTGTAGCAATGGCAACAACGTTGCGCAAACTATTAACT
GGCGAACTACTTACTCTAGCTTCCCGGCAACAATTAATAGACTGGATGGAGGCGGATAAAGTTGCAGGAC
CACTTCTGCGCTCGGCCCTTCCGGCTGGCTGGTTTATTGCTGATAAATCTGGAGCCGGTGAGCGTGGGTC
TCGCGGTATCATTGCAGCACTGGGGCCAGATGGTAAGCCCTCCCGTATCGTAGTTATCTACACGACGGGG
AGTCAGGCAACTATGGATGAACGAAATAGACAGATCGCTGAGATAGGTGCCTCACTGATTAAGCATTGGT
AACTGTCAGACCAAGTTTACTCATATATACTTTAGATTGATTTAAAACTTCATTTTTAATTTAAAAGGAT
CTAGGTGAAGATCCTTTTTGATAATCTCATGACCAAAATCCCTTAACGTGAGTTTTCGTTCCACTGAGCG
TCAGACCCCGTAGAAAAGATCAAAGGATCTTCTTGAGATCCTTTTTTTCTGCGCGTAATCTGCTGCTTGC
AAACAAAAAAACCACCGCTACCAGCGGTGGTTTGTTTGCCGGATCAAGAGCTACCAACTCTTTTTCCGAA
GGTAACTGGCTTCAGCAGAGCGCAGATACCAAATACTGTTCTTCTAGTGTAGCCGTAGTTAGGCCACCAC
TTCAAGAACTCTGTAGCACCGCCTACATACCTCGCTCTGCTAATCCTGTTACCAGTGGCTGCTGCCAGTG
GCGATAAGTCGTGTCTTACCGGGTTGGACTCAAGACGATAGTTACCGGATAAGGCGCAGCGGTCGGGCTG
AACGGGGGGTTCGTGCACACAGCCCAGCTTGGAGCGAACGACCTACACCGAACTGAGATACCTACAGCGT
GAGCTATGAGAAAGCGCCACGCTTCCCGAAGGGAGAAAGGCGGACAGGTATCCGGTAAGCGGCAGGGTCG
GAACAGGAGAGCGCACGAGGGAGCTTCCAGGGGGAAACGCCTGGTATCTTTATAGTCCTGTCGGGTTTCG
CCACCTCTGACTTGAGCGTCGATTTTTGTGATGCTCGTCAGGGGGGCGGAGCCTATGGAAAAACGCCAGC
AACGCGGCCTTTTTACGGTTCCTGGCCTTTTGCTGGCCTTTTGCTCACATGTTCTTTCCTGCGTTATCCC
CTGATTCTGTGGATAACCGTATTACCGCCTTTGAGTGAGCTGATACCGCTCGCCGCAGCCGAACGACCGA
GCGCAGCGAGTCAGTGAGCGAGGAAGCGGAAGAGCGCCCAATACGCAAACCGCCTCTCCCCGCGCGTTGG
CCGATTCATTAATGCAGCAAGCTCATGGCTGACTAATTTTTTTTATTTATGCAGAGGCCGAGGCCGCCTC
GGCCTCTGAGCTATTCCAGAAGTAGTGAGGAGGCTTTTTTGGAGGCCTAGGCTTTTGCAAAAAGCTCCCC
GTGGCACGACAGGTTTCCCGACTGGAAAGCGGGCAGTGAGCGCAACGCAATTAATGTGAGTTAGCTCACT
CATTAGGCACCCCAGGCTTTACACTTTATGCTTCCGGCTCGTATGTTGTGTGGAATTGTGAGCGGATAAC
AATTTCACACAGGAAACAGCTATGACATGATTACGAATTTCACAAATAAAGCATTTTTTTCACTGCATTC
TAGTTGTGGTTTGTCCAAACTCATCAATGTATCTTATCATGTCTGGATCAACTGGATAACTCAAGCTAAC
CAAAATCATCCCAAACTTCCCACCCCATACCCTATTACCACTGCCAATTACCTGTGGTTTCATTTACTCT
AAACCTGTGATTCCTCTGAATTATTTTCATTTTAAAGAAATTGTATTTGTTAAATATGTACTACAAACTT
AGTAGT
